Addgene plasmid #187096: pcDNA3.1-iRFP-P2A-Post-SPHERE-sfmTurquoise2-iGluSnFR
Purpose: Glutamate sensor for localization to membrane contact
Depositing lab: Kotaro Oka. Depositing organization: Keio University. Publication: Genetically encoded sensors for analysing neurotransmission among synaptically-connected neurons. Shindo Y, Ashida K, Masamoto K, Takuwa H, Takahashi M, Higuchi M, Ide R, Hotta K, Oka K. bioRxiv 2022 10.1101/2022.04.03.486903.
Backbone
  Vector backbone: pcDNA3.1(+)
  Backbone size w/o insert (bp): 5360
  Vector type: Mammalian Expression
Growth in bacteria
  Bacterial resistance: Ampicillin, 100 μg/mL
  Growth temperature: 37°C
  Growth strain: DH5alpha
  Copy number: Unknown
Gene/Insert
  Gene/Insert name: Post-SPHERE-sfmTurquoise2-iGluSnFR
  Species: Synthetic
  Insert size (bp): 3030
  Promoter: CMV
  Tag / fusion protein: iRFP670-P2A (N terminal on insert)
  Cloning method: Restriction Enzyme; 5′ cloning site HindIII (unknown if destroyed); 3′ cloning site XbaI (unknown if destroyed)
Resource information
  A portion of this plasmid was derived from a plasmid made by: Loren Looger, Robert Campbell and Bong-Kiun Kaang, Addgene #106202, #107337, #107335, #111585
Terms and licenses: Academic/Nonprofit Terms; Industry Terms: Not Available to Industry
Depositor comments: Please visit https://www.biorxiv.org/content/10.1101/2022.04.03.486903v1 for bioRxiv preprint.
How to cite: pcDNA3.1-iRFP-P2A-Post-SPHERE-sfmTurquoise2-iGluSnFR was a gift from Kotaro Oka (Addgene plasmid # 187096 ; http://n2t.net/addgene:187096 ; RRID:Addgene_187096)
