[The description below was written by a language model from this plasmid's Addgene catalogue record and pLannotate feature annotations shown in this document.]
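Description:
pcDNA3.1-iRFP-P2A-Post-SPHERE-sfmTurquoise2-iGluSnFR is a mammalian expression plasmid built on the pcDNA3.1(+) backbone, about 8.4 kb in the sequenced record. It is propagated in E. coli through a high-copy ColE1/pUC-type origin with ampicillin selection (AmpR under its own bla promoter). It also carries the usual pcDNA3.1 accessories: an f1 origin, a T7 promoter upstream of the insert, and an SV40 promoter-driven neomycin phosphotransferase cassette with an SV40 poly(A) signal, which can be used for G418 selection of transfected mammalian cells.

The payload is a single open reading frame transcribed from the CMV enhancer/promoter and terminated by the bGH polyadenylation signal, cloned between HindIII and XbaI. It begins with iRFP670, a near-infrared fluorescent protein that needs biliverdin as a cofactor. This is followed by a P2A ribosome-skipping peptide, so the marker is produced separately from the sensor and simply labels expressing cells. The downstream synthetic protein, Post-SPHERE-sfmTurquoise2-iGluSnFR, is annotated as a mouse immunoglobulin kappa-derived fragment (probably a secretion leader), a short Abl-related fragment, the E. coli glutamate/aspartate-binding protein GltI, a cyan Aequorea-derived fluorescent protein segment (annotated as a Cerulean relative, consistent with the named sfmTurquoise2), and a neuroligin-homologous fragment near the C terminus. The GltI and fluorescent protein portions correspond to the iGluSnFR glutamate-sensing module. The neuroligin-like portion probably supplies postsynaptic membrane anchoring, though the record does not define the role of each SPHERE component.

The stated purpose is a glutamate sensor localised to membrane contacts, from work on genetically encoded sensors for analysing neurotransmission between synaptically connected neurons.
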