Features (pLannotate 1.2.2; 25 found; start..end, strand, type, name):
     28..80      -  misc_feature   bom (fragment): basis of mobility region from pBR322
    235..614     +  enhancer       CMV enhancer: human cytomegalovirus immediate early enhancer
    615..818     +  promoter       CMV promoter: human cytomegalovirus (CMV) immediate early promoter
    814..847     +  LTR            5' LTR (truncated) (fragment): truncated 5' long terminal repeat (LTR) from HIV-1
    863..881     +  promoter       T7 promoter: promoter for bacteriophage T7 RNA polymerase
    923..1855    +  CDS            iRFP670: iRFP670 is a basic (constitutively fluorescent) near ir fluorescent protein published in 2013, derived from Rhodopseudomonas palustris CGA009. It has low acid sensitivity. It requires the cofactor biliverdin for fluorescence.
   1970..2029    +  CDS            KV3A6_MOUSE (fragment): Experimental evidence at protein level: Swiss-Prot protein existence level 1. From Mus musculus (Mouse).
   2045..2227    +  CDS            ABL (fragment): ABL_FSVHY - Experimental evidence at transcript level: Swiss-Prot protein existence level 2. From Feline sarcoma virus (strain Hardy-Zuckerman 2).
   2258..2998    +  CDS            gltI (fragment): GLTI_ECOLI - Also known as ybeJ, yzzK. Experimental evidence at protein level: Swiss-Prot protein existence level 1. Part of the ABC transporter complex GltIJKL involved in glutamate and aspartate uptake. Binds to both glutamate and aspartate. From Escherichia coli (strain K12).
   2990..3280    +  CDS            mCerulean.B (fragment): mCerulean.B is a basic (constitutively fluorescent) cyan fluorescent protein published in 2011, derived from Aequorea victoria.
   3353..3922    +  CDS            NLGN4X (fragment): NLGNX_MACMU - Also known as NLGN4. Experimental evidence at transcript level: Swiss-Prot protein existence level 2. Putative neuronal cell surface protein involved in cell-cell- interactions. From Macaca mulatta (Rhesus macaque).
   3990..4214    +  polyA_signal   bGH poly(A) signal: bovine growth hormone polyadenylation signal
   4218..4239    +  promoter       SV40 promoter (fragment): SV40 enhancer and early promoter
   4260..4688    +  rep_origin     f1 ori (sequence partly withheld): f1 bacteriophage origin of replication; arrow indicates direction of (+) strand synthesis
   4702..5031    +  promoter       SV40 promoter: SV40 enhancer and early promoter
   5098..5889    +  CDS            neo: KKA2_KLEPN - Also known as kan, nptII. Experimental evidence at protein level: Swiss-Prot protein existence level 1. Resistance to kanamycin, neomycin, paromomycin, ribostamycin, butirosin and gentamicin B. From Klebsiella pneumoniae.
   5913..6071    +  CDS            ble (fragment): BLE_KLEPN - Experimental evidence at protein level: Swiss-Prot protein existence level 1. Binding protein with a strong affinity to the bleomycin family of antibiotics. Binds to CL990; an antimitotic-antibiotic compound. From Klebsiella pneumoniae.
   6066..6187    +  polyA_signal   SV40 poly(A) signal: SV40 polyadenylation signal
   6260..6276    -  protein_bind   lac operator: The lac repressor binds to the lac operator to inhibit transcription in E. coli. This inhibition can be relieved by adding lactose or isopropyl-β-D-thiogalactopyranoside (IPTG). lac repressor encoded by lacI
   6284..6314    -  promoter       lac promoter: promoter for the E. coli lac operon
   6329..6350    -  protein_bind   CAP binding site: CAP binding activates transcription in the presence of cAMP. E. coli catabolite activator protein
   6363..6455    -  CDS            lacI (fragment): lac repressor; lacI; The lac repressor binds to the lac operator to inhibit transcription in E. coli. This inhibition can be relieved by adding lactose or isopropyl-β-D-thiogalactopyranoside (IPTG).
   6638..7226    -  rep_origin     ori: high-copy-number ColE1/pMB1/pBR322/pUC origin of replication
   7397..8257    -  CDS            AmpR: β-lactamase; bla; confers resistance to ampicillin, carbenicillin, and related antibiotics
   8258..8362    -  promoter       AmpR promoter: bla
>Addgene plasmid #187096 | pcDNA3.1-iRFP-P2A-Post-SPHERE-sfmTurquoise2-iGluSnFR | addgene full sequence | sequence record 486618 | Addgene NGS Result
GACGGATCGGGAGATCTCCCGATCCCCTATGGTGCACTCTCAGTACAATCTGCTCTGATGCCGCATAGTT
AAGCCAGTATCTGCTCCCTGCTTGTGTGTTGGAGGTCGCTGAGTAGTGCGCGAGCAAAATTTAAGCTACA
ACAAGGCAAGGCTTGACCGACAATTGCATGAAGAATCTGCTTAGGGTTAGGCGTTTTGCGCTGCTTCGCG
ATGTACGGGCCAGATATACGCGTTGACATTGATTATTGACTAGTTATTAATAGTAATCAATTACGGGGTC
ATTAGTTCATAGCCCATATATGGAGTTCCGCGTTACATAACTTACGGTAAATGGCCCGCCTGGCTGACCG
CCCAACGACCCCCGCCCATTGACGTCAATAATGACGTATGTTCCCATAGTAACGCCAATAGGGACTTTCC
ATTGACGTCAATGGGTGGAGTATTTACGGTAAACTGCCCACTTGGCAGTACATCAAGTGTATCATATGCC
AAGTACGCCCCCTATTGACGTCAATGACGGTAAATGGCCCGCCTGGCATTATGCCCAGTACATGACCTTA
TGGGACTTTCCTACTTGGCAGTACATCTACGTATTAGTCATCGCTATTACCATGGTGATGCGGTTTTGGC
AGTACATCAATGGGCGTGGATAGCGGTTTGACTCACGGGGATTTCCAAGTCTCCACCCCATTGACGTCAA
TGGGAGTTTGTTTTGGCACCAAAATCAACGGGACTTTCCAAAATGTCGTAACAACTCCGCCCCATTGACG
CAAATGGGCGGTAGGCGTGTACGGTGGGAGGTCTATATAAGCAGAGCTCTCTGGCTAACTAGAGAACCCA
CTGCTTACTGGCTTATCGAAATTAATACGACTCACTATAGGGAGACCCAAGCTGGCTAGCGTTTAAACTT
AAGCTTGCCACCATGGCGCGTAAGGTCGATCTCACCTCCTGCGATCGCGAGCCGATCCACATCCCCGGCA
GCATTCAGCCGTGCGGCTGCCTGCTAGCCTGCGACGCGCAGGCGGTGCGGATCACGCGCATTACGGAAAA
TGCCGGCGCGTTCTTTGGACGCGAAACTCCGCGGGTCGGTGAGCTACTCGCCGATTACTTCGGCGAGACC
GAAGCCCATGCGCTGCGCAACGCACTGGCGCAGTCCTCCGATCCAAAGCGACCGGCGCTGATCTTCGGTT
GGCGCGACGGCCTGACCGGCCGCACCTTCGACATCTCACTGCATCGCCATGACGGTACATCGATCATCGA
GTTCGAGCCTGCGGCGGCCGAACAGGCCGACAATCCGCTGCGGCTGACGCGGCAGATCATCGCGCGCACC
AAAGAACTGAAGTCGCTCGAAGAGATGGCCGCACGGGTGCCGCGCTATCTGCAGGCGATGCTCGGCTATC
ACCGCGTGATGTTGTACCGCTTCGCGGACGACGGCTCCGGGATGGTGATCGGCGAGGCGAAGCGCAGCGA
CCTCGAGAGCTTTCTCGGTCAGCACTTTCCGGCGTCGCTGGTCCCGCAGCAGGCGCGGCTACTGTACTTG
AAGAACGCGATCCGCGTGGTCTCGGATTCGCGCGGCATCAGCAGCCGGATCGTGCCCGAGCACGACGCCT
CCGGCGCCGCGCTCGATCTGTCGTTCGCGCACCTGCGCAGCATCTCGCCCTGCCATCTCGAATTTCTGCG
GAACATGGGCGTCAGCGCCTCGATGTCGCTGTCGATCATCATTGACGGCACGCTATGGGGATTGATCATC
TGTCATCATTACGAGCCGCGTGCCGTGCCGATGGCGCAGCGCGTCGCGGCCGAAATGTTCGCCGACTTCT
TATCGCTGCACTTCACCGCCGCCCACCAACAACGCGGATCCGGCAAGCCTATCCCTAATCCTCTGCTGGG
ACTGGACTCTACAGGAAGCGGAGCTACTAACTTCAGCCTGCTGAAGCAGGCTGGAGACGTGGAGGAGAAC
CCTGGACCTGAGACCGACACCCTCCTGCTATGGGTGCTGCTGCTCTGGGTGCCCGGCAGCACCGGCGACG
CACCGGTCGGAGGCAACGACCCTAACCTGTTCGTCGCCCTGTACGACTTCGTCGCCTCTGGCGACAACAC
CCTGAGCATCACCAAGGGCGAGAAGCTGAGAGTCCTGGGCTACAACCACAACGGCGAGTGGTGCGAGGCC
CAGACCAAGAACGGCCAGGGCTGGGTCCCTAGCAACTACATCACACCTGTCAACAGCACCGGTGGAGGCA
GCGGAGGAGGCTCCGGAGCCGCAGGCAGCACGCTGGACAAAATCGCCAAAAACGGTGTGATTGTCGTCGG
TCACCGTGAATCTTCAGTGCCTTTCTCTTATTACGACAATCAGCAAAAAGTGGTGGGTTACTCGCAGGAT
TACTCCAACGCCATTGTTGAAGCAGTGAAAAAGAAACTCAACAAACCGGACTTGCAGGTAAAACTGATTC
CGATTACCTCACAAAACCGTATTCCACTGCTGCAAAACGGCACTTTCGATTTTGAATGTGGTTCTACCAC
CAACAACGTCGAACGCCAAAAACAGGCGGCTTTCTCTGACACTATTTTCGTGGTCGGTACGCGCCTGTTG
ACCAAAAAGGGTGGCGATATCAAAGATTTTGCCAACCTGAAAGACAAAGCCGTAGTCGTCACTTCCGGCA
CTACCTCTGAAGTTTTGCTCAACAAACTGAATGAAGAGCAAAAAATGAATATGCGCATCATCAGCGCCAA
AGATCACGGTGACTCTTTCCGCACCCTGGAAAGCGGTCGTGCCGTTGCCTTTATGATGGATGACGTGCTG
CTGGCCGGTGAACGTGCGAAAGCGAAGAAACCAGACAACTGGGAAATCGTCGGCAAGCCGCAGTCTCAGG
AGGCCTACGGTTGTATGTTGCGTAAAGATGATCCGCAGTTCAAAAAGCTGATGGATGACACCATCGCTCA
GGTGCAGACCTCCGGTGAAGCGGAAAAATGGTTTGATAAGTGGTTCAAAAATCCAATTTGGGGCTTCCAC
AACGTCTATATCACCGCCGACAAGCAGAAGAACGGCATCAAGGCGAACTTCAAGATCCGCCACAACGTGG
AGGACGGCAGCGTGCAGCTCGCCGACCACTACCAGCAGAACACCCCCATCGGCGACGGCCCCGTGCTGCT
GCCCGACAACCACTACCTGAGCACCCAGTCCGTGCTGAGCAAAGACCCCAACGAGAAGCGCGATCACATG
GTCCTGCTGGAGTTCGTGACCGCCGCCGGGATCACTCTCGGCATGGACGAGCTGTACAAGGGAGGAGGCT
CCGGAGGCGGAAGCGGTACCCTCGAGCTGGTGCCCCACTTGCATAACCTCAATGACATCAGCCAATACAC
AAGTACAACCACCAAGGTCCCAAGCACTGACATCACCCTTCGACCAACTCGGAAAAACTCAACCCCTGTG
ACCAGCGCATTTCCAACCGCTAAGCAAGACGACCCCAAACAACAGCCTAGTCCATTTAGCGTAGACCAAA
GGGACTACAGCACAGAGCTGTCCGTGACCATAGCTGTAGGAGCTTCCCTGCTTTTCCTGAACATTCTGGC
TTTCGCGGCCCTCTATTACAAGAAGGACAAAAGGCGCCACGACGTACATAGGAGATGTAGTCCGCAACGA
ACTACAACCAATGATCTTACGCACGCACCTGAGGAGGAGATCATGAGTCTTCAGATGAAACACACAGACC
TGGACCACGAGTGTGAATCCATCCATCCCCATGAGGTGGTGCTGAGGACAGCATGCCCTCCGGACTATAC
CCTGGCAATGCGCCGAAGCCCAGACGACATTCCCCTGATGACACCCAATACCATAACCATGATTCCCAAC
ACTATTCCAGGAATCCAGCCTCTCCACACTTTCAACACATTCACTGGTGGACAGAATAATACTCTCCCTC
ATCCGCATCCACACCCCCACTCCCACAGCTAATCTAGAGGGCCCGTTTAAACCCGCTGATCAGCCTCGAC
TGTGCCTTCTAGTTGCCAGCCATCTGTTGTTTGCCCCTCCCCCGTGCCTTCCTTGACCCTGGAAGGTGCC
ACTCCCACTGTCCTTTCCTAATAAAATGAGGAAATTGCATCGCATTGTCTGAGTAGGTGTCATTCTATTC
TGGGGGGTGGGGTGGGGCAGGACAGCAAGGGGGAGGATTGGGAAGACAATAGCAGGCATGCTGGGGATGC
GGTGGGCTCTATGGCTTCTGAGGCGGAAAGAACCAGCTGGGGCTCTAGGGGGTATCCCC
[124 nt withheld, positions 4260-4383]
C
[91 nt withheld, positions 4385-4475]
A
[49 nt withheld, positions 4477-4525]
CCTTTGACGTTGGAGTCCACGTTCTTT
[37 nt withheld, positions 4553-4589]
ACCCTATCTCGGTCTATTCTTTTGATTTATAAGGGATTTTGCCGATTTCGGCCTATTGGTTAAAAAATGA
GCTGATTTAACAAAAATTTAACGCGAATTAATTCTGTGGAATGTGTGTCAGTTAGGGTGTGGAAAGTCCC
CAGGCTCCCCAGCAGGCAGAAGTATGCAAAGCATGCATCTCAATTAGTCAGCAACCAGGTGTGGAAAGTC
CCCAGGCTCCCCAGCAGGCAGAAGTATGCAAAGCATGCATCTCAATTAGTCAGCAACCATAGTCCCGCCC
CTAACTCCGCCCATCCCGCCCCTAACTCCGCCCAGTTCCGCCCATTCTCCGCCCCATGGCTGACTAATTT
TTTTTATTTATGCAGAGGCCGAGGCCGCCTCTGCCTCTGAGCTATTCCAGAAGTAGTGAGGAGGCTTTTT
TGGAGGCCTAGGCTTTTGCAAAAAGCTCCCGGGAGCTTGTATATCCATTTTCGGATCTGATCAAGAGACA
GGATGAGGATCGTTTCGCATGATTGAACAAGATGGATTGCACGCAGGTTCTCCGGCCGCTTGGGTGGAGA
GGCTATTCGGCTATGACTGGGCACAACAGACAATCGGCTGCTCTGATGCCGCCGTGTTCCGGCTGTCAGC
GCAGGGGCGCCCGGTTCTTTTTGTCAAGACCGACCTGTCCGGTGCCCTGAATGAACTGCAGGACGAGGCA
GCGCGGCTATCGTGGCTGGCCACGACGGGCGTTCCTTGCGCAGCTGTGCTCGACGTTGTCACTGAAGCGG
GAAGGGACTGGCTGCTATTGGGCGAAGTGCCGGGGCAGGATCTCCTGTCATCTCACCTTGCTCCTGCCGA
GAAAGTATCCATCATGGCTGATGCAATGCGGCGGCTGCATACGCTTGATCCGGCTACCTGCCCATTCGAC
CACCAAGCGAAACATCGCATCGAGCGAGCACGTACTCGGATGGAAGCCGGTCTTGTCGATCAGGATGATC
TGGACGAAGAGCATCAGGGGCTCGCGCCAGCCGAACTGTTCGCCAGGCTCAAGGCGCGCATGCCCGACGG
CGAGGATCTCGTCGTGACCCATGGCGATGCCTGCTTGCCGAATATCATGGTGGAAAATGGCCGCTTTTCT
GGATTCATCGACTGTGGCCGGCTGGGTGTGGCGGACCGCTATCAGGACATAGCGTTGGCTACCCGTGATA
TTGCTGAAGAGCTTGGCGGCGAATGGGCTGACCGCTTCCTCGTGCTTTACGGTATCGCCGCTCCCGATTC
GCAGCGCATCGCCTTCTATCGCCTTCTTGACGAGTTCTTCTGAGCGGGACTCTGGGGTTCGAAATGACCG
ACCAAGCGACGCCCAACCTGCCATCACGAGATTTCGATTCCACCGCCGCCTTCTATGAAAGGTTGGGCTT
CGGAATCGTTTTCCGGGACGCCGGCTGGATGATCCTCCAGCGCGGGGATCTCATGCTGGAGTTCTTCGCC
CACCCCAACTTGTTTATTGCAGCTTATAATGGTTACAAATAAAGCAATAGCATCACAAATTTCACAAATA
AAGCATTTTTTTCACTGCATTCTAGTTGTGGTTTGTCCAAACTCATCAATGTATCTTATCATGTCTGTAT
ACCGTCGACCTCTAGCTAGAGCTTGGCGTAATCATGGTCATAGCTGTTTCCTGTGTGAAATTGTTATCCG
CTCACAATTCCACACAACATACGAGCCGGAAGCATAAAGTGTAAAGCCTGGGGTGCCTAATGAGTGAGCT
AACTCACATTAATTGCGTTGCGCTCACTGCCCGCTTTCCAGTCGGGAAACCTGTCGTGCCAGCTGCATTA
ATGAATCGGCCAACGCGCGGGGAGAGGCGGTTTGCGTATTGGGCGCTCTTCCGCTTCCTCGCTCACTGAC
TCGCTGCGCTCGGTCGTTCGGCTGCGGCGAGCGGTATCAGCTCACTCAAAGGCGGTAATACGGTTATCCA
CAGAATCAGGGGATAACGCAGGAAAGAACATGTGAGCAAAAGGCCAGCAAAAGGCCAGGAACCGTAAAAA
GGCCGCGTTGCTGGCGTTTTTCCATAGGCTCCGCCCCCCTGACGAGCATCACAAAAATCGACGCTCAAGT
CAGAGGTGGCGAAACCCGACAGGACTATAAAGATACCAGGCGTTTCCCCCTGGAAGCTCCCTCGTGCGCT
CTCCTGTTCCGACCCTGCCGCTTACCGGATACCTGTCCGCCTTTCTCCCTTCGGGAAGCGTGGCGCTTTC
TCATAGCTCACGCTGTAGGTATCTCAGTTCGGTGTAGGTCGTTCGCTCCAAGCTGGGCTGTGTGCACGAA
CCCCCCGTTCAGCCCGACCGCTGCGCCTTATCCGGTAACTATCGTCTTGAGTCCAACCCGGTAAGACACG
ACTTATCGCCACTGGCAGCAGCCACTGGTAACAGGATTAGCAGAGCGAGGTATGTAGGCGGTGCTACAGA
GTTCTTGAAGTGGTGGCCTAACTACGGCTACACTAGAAGAACAGTATTTGGTATCTGCGCTCTGCTGAAG
CCAGTTACCTTCGGAAAAAGAGTTGGTAGCTCTTGATCCGGCAAACAAACCACCGCTGGTAGCGGTGGTT
TTTTTGTTTGCAAGCAGCAGATTACGCGCAGAAAAAAAGGATCTCAAGAAGATCCTTTGATCTTTTCTAC
GGGGTCTGACGCTCAGTGGAACGAAAACTCACGTTAAGGGATTTTGGTCATGAGATTATCAAAAAGGATC
TTCACCTAGATCCTTTTAAATTAAAAATGAAGTTTTAAATCAATCTAAAGTATATATGAGTAAACTTGGT
CTGACAGTTACCAATGCTTAATCAGTGAGGCACCTATCTCAGCGATCTGTCTATTTCGTTCATCCATAGT
TGCCTGACTCCCCGTCGTGTAGATAACTACGATACGGGAGGGCTTACCATCTGGCCCCAGTGCTGCAATG
ATACCGCGAGACCCACGCTCACCGGCTCCAGATTTATCAGCAATAAACCAGCCAGCCGGAAGGGCCGAGC
GCAGAAGTGGTCCTGCAACTTTATCCGCCTCCATCCAGTCTATTAATTGTTGCCGGGAAGCTAGAGTAAG
TAGTTCGCCAGTTAATAGTTTGCGCAACGTTGTTGCCATTGCTACAGGCATCGTGGTGTCACGCTCGTCG
TTTGGTATGGCTTCATTCAGCTCCGGTTCCCAACGATCAAGGCGAGTTACATGATCCCCCATGTTGTGCA
AAAAAGCGGTTAGCTCCTTCGGTCCTCCGATCGTTGTCAGAAGTAAGTTGGCCGCAGTGTTATCACTCAT
GGTTATGGCAGCACTGCATAATTCTCTTACTGTCATGCCATCCGTAAGATGCTTTTCTGTGACTGGTGAG
TACTCAACCAAGTCATTCTGAGAATAGTGTATGCGGCGACCGAGTTGCTCTTGCCCGGCGTCAATACGGG
ATAATACCGCGCCACATAGCAGAACTTTAAAAGTGCTCATCATTGGAAAACGTTCTTCGGGGCGAAAACT
CTCAAGGATCTTACCGCTGTTGAGATCCAGTTCGATGTAACCCACTCGTGCACCCAACTGATCTTCAGCA
TCTTTTACTTTCACCAGCGTTTCTGGGTGAGCAAAAACAGGAAGGCAAAATGCCGCAAAAAAGGGAATAA
GGGCGACACGGAAATGTTGAATACTCATACTCTTCCTTTTTCAATATTATTGAAGCATTTATCAGGGTTA
TTGTCTCATGAGCGGATACATATTTGAATGTATTTAGAAAAATAAACAAATAGGGGTTCCGCGCACATTT
CCCCGAAAAGTGCCACCTGACGTC
